Addgene plasmid #216835: pAAV-cTNT-NEXN-GFP
Purpose: cardiomyocytes-specific plasmid, expressing the coding sequence of mouse Nexn and GFP tag
Depositing lab: Yuxuan Guo. Depositing organization: Peking University Health Science Center. Publication: In vivo proximity proteomics uncovers palmdelphin (PALMD) as a Z-disc-associated mitigator of isoproterenol-induced cardiac injury. Guo CT, Jardin BD, Lin JS, Ambroise RL, Wang Z, Yang LZ, Mazumdar N, Lu FJ, Ma Q, Cao YP, Liu CZ, Li KL, Liu XJ, Lan F, Zhao MM, Xiao H, Dong ED, Pu WT, Guo YX. Acta Pharmacol Sin. 2024 Jul 23. doi: 10.1038/s41401-024-01348-y. PubMed 39043970.
Backbone
  Vector backbone: AAV-cTNT-Actn2-GFP
  Vector type: AAV
Growth in bacteria
  Bacterial resistance: Ampicillin, 100 μg/mL
  Growth temperature: 37°C
  Growth strain: NEB Stable
  Copy number: High Copy
Gene/Insert
  Gene/Insert name: Nexn (mus musculus) (alt name: Nexilin)
  Species: M. musculus (mouse)
  Insert size (bp): 2016
  Entrez Gene: Nexn (a.k.a. 1110046H09Rik, NELIN)
  Tag / fusion protein: GFP (C terminal on insert)
Terms and licenses: Academic/Nonprofit Terms; Industry Terms: Not Available to Industry
Depositor comments: Please visit https://doi.org/10.1101/2023.12.06.570334 for bioRxiv preprint.
How to cite: pAAV-cTNT-NEXN-GFP was a gift from Yuxuan Guo (Addgene plasmid # 216835 ; http://n2t.net/addgene:216835 ; RRID:Addgene_216835)
