[The description below was written by a language model from this plasmid's Addgene catalogue record and pLannotate feature annotations shown in this document.]
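Description:
pAAV-cTNT-NEXN-GFP is an adeno-associated virus transfer plasmid built for cardiomyocyte-specific expression of mouse nexilin (Nexn) fused at its C terminus to GFP. It derives from the AAV-cTNT-Actn2-GFP backbone, so the Nexn coding sequence presumably takes the place of Actn2 in that design. The plasmid is maintained in E. coli through a high-copy ColE1/pUC-type origin with ampicillin selection (AmpR under its own bla promoter). It also carries an f1 phage origin and pBluescript-type remnants: lacZα and lacI fragments, the lac promoter and operator, and a partial multiple cloning site. The recorded growth strain is a recombination-deficient host, a usual choice for preserving repeat-rich ITRs.

The expression cassette lies between two AAV2 inverted terminal repeats, both annotated as fragments, which provide the signals for replication and packaging of the intervening DNA into AAV particles. The name and stated purpose indicate a cardiac troponin T (cTNT) promoter. It is not annotated in the feature tables, but it probably occupies the unannotated stretch between the left ITR and the chimeric β-globin/immunoglobulin intron, which enhances transcript processing. A short T7 promoter follows, then Nexn, a linker region, EGFP and the rabbit β-globin polyadenylation signal. The catalogue lists a 2,016 bp insert, whereas the annotated Nexn match spans about 1.8 kb, so the annotation may cover only part of the insert. The depositor and sequencing-derived records differ by 15 nt, located between the Nexn and EGFP annotations.

Nexilin is an actin-associated protein needed for Z-line and sarcomere integrity. The associated publication concerns Z-disc proteomics in the heart, so the construct is suited to visualising nexilin localisation in cardiomyocytes.
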