Features (pLannotate 1.2.2; 17 found; start..end, strand, type, name):
    214..233     -  misc_feature   MCS (fragment): pBluescript multiple cloning site
    772..904     +  intron         chimeric intron: chimera between introns from human β-globin and immunoglobulin heavy chain genes
    949..967     +  promoter       T7 promoter: promoter for bacteriophage T7 RNA polymerase
   1220..3025    +  CDS            Nexn: NEXN_MOUSE - Experimental evidence at protein level: Swiss-Prot protein existence level 1. Involved in regulating cell migration through association with the actin cytoskeleton. Has an essential role in the maintenance of Z line and sarcomere integrity. From Mus musculus (Mouse).
   3056..3775    +  CDS            EGFP: the original enhanced GFP (Yang et al., 1996) mammalian codon-optimized
   3914..3969    +  polyA_signal   β-globin poly(A) signal: rabbit β-globin polyadenylation signal (Gil and Proudfoot, 1987)
   4062..4192    +  repeat_region  AAV2 ITR (fragment): inverted terminal repeat of adeno-associated virus serotype 2 inverted
   4206..4363    +  CDS            lacZα (fragment): LacZα fragment of β-galactosidase; lacZ fragment
   4368..4796    +  rep_origin     f1 ori (sequence partly withheld): f1 bacteriophage origin of replication; arrow indicates direction of (+) strand synthesis
   4849..4953    +  promoter       AmpR promoter: bla
   4954..5814    +  CDS            AmpR: β-lactamase; bla; confers resistance to ampicillin, carbenicillin, and related antibiotics
   5985..6573    +  rep_origin     ori: high-copy-number ColE1/pMB1/pBR322/pUC origin of replication
   6756..6848    +  CDS            lacI (fragment): lac repressor; lacI; The lac repressor binds to the lac operator to inhibit transcription in E. coli. This inhibition can be relieved by adding lactose or isopropyl-β-D-thiogalactopyranoside (IPTG).
   6861..6882    +  protein_bind   CAP binding site: CAP binding activates transcription in the presence of cAMP. E. coli catabolite activator protein
   6897..6927    +  promoter       lac promoter: promoter for the E. coli lac operon
   6935..6951    +  protein_bind   lac operator: The lac repressor binds to the lac operator to inhibit transcription in E. coli. This inhibition can be relieved by adding lactose or isopropyl-β-D-thiogalactopyranoside (IPTG). lac repressor encoded by lacI
   7012..130     -  repeat_region  AAV2 ITR (fragment) (across the origin): inverted terminal repeat of adeno-associated virus serotype 2 inverted
>Addgene plasmid #216835 | pAAV-cTNT-NEXN-GFP | depositor full sequence | sequence record 423016 | pAAV-cTNT-NEXN-GFP sequence 7012 bps
CTGCGCGCTCGCTCGCTCACTGAGGCCGCCCGGGCAAAGCCCGGGCGTCGGGCGACCTTTGGTCGCCCGG
CCTCAGTGAGCGAGCGAGCGCGCAGAGAGGGAGTGGCCAACTCCATCACTAGGGGTTCCTTGTAGTTAAT
GATTAACCCGCCATGCTACTTATCTACCAGGGTAATGGGGATCCTCTAGAACTATAGCTAGAATTCGCCC
TTACGGGCCCCCCCTCGAGGTCGGGATAAAAGCAGTCTGGGCTTTCACATGACAGCATCTGGGGCTGCGG
CAGAGGGTCGGGTCCGAAGCGCTGCCTTATCAGCGTCCCCAGCCCTGGGAGGTGACAGCTGGCTGGCTTG
TGTCAGCCCCTCGGGCACTCACGTATCTCCGTCCGACGGGTTTAAAATAGCAAAACTCTGAGGCCACACA
ATAGCTTGGGCTTATATGGGCTCCTGTGGGGGAAGGGGGAGCACGGAGGGGGCCGGGGCCGCTGCTGCCA
AAATAGCAGCTCACAAGTGTTGCATTCCTCTCTGGGCGCCGGGCACATTCCTGCTGGCTCTGCCCGCCCC
GGGGTGGGCGCCGGGGGGACCTTAAAGCCTCTGCCCCCCAAGGAGCCCTTCCCAGACAGCCGCCGGCACC
CACCGCTCCGTGGGACGATCCCCGAAGCTCTAGAGCTTTATTGCGGTAGTTTATCACAGTTAAATTGCTA
ACGCAGTCAGTGCTTCTGACACAACAGTCTCGAACTTAAGCTGCAGAAGTTGGTCGTGAGGCACTGGGCA
GGTAAGTATCAAGGTTACAAGACAGGTTTAAGGAGACCAATAGAAACTGGGCTTGTCGAGACAGAGAAGA
CTCTTGCGTTTCTGATAGGCACCTATTGGTCTTACTGACATCCACTTTGCCTTTCTCTCCACAGGTGTCC
ACTCCCAGTTCAATTACAGCTCTTAAGGCTAGAGTACTTAATACGACTCACTATAGGCTAGCCTCGAGAA
GCGGCCGCACTACTCCGCGGACTACTACTAGTATGAATGACGTTTCGCAAAAGGCAGAGATTCTGCTTTC
CTCATGTAAACCTGTCCCTAAGTCCTATGTGCCAAAGCTTGGCAAGGGAGATGTAAAGGACAAGTTTGAA
GCCATGCAGAGGGCCAGGGAAGAAAGAAATCAAAGGCGATCTAGAGACGAAAAGCAAAGAAGAAAAGAAC
AATATATTAGAGAGAGAGAATGGAACAGGAGAAAGCAGGAGATTAAAGAAATGCTTGCTTCTGATGATGA
GGAAGAAAGTTCTCCTAAAATAGAAAAGGCTTATGTCCCAAAGCTAACAGGGACAGTTAAAGGTAAATTC
GATGAAATGGAGAAACACAGACAGGAAGAACAAAGAAAGAGAACAGAAGAAGAAAGAAAACGCAGAATTG
AGCAGGATCTGTTAGAAAAGAGGAAAATACAGCGCGAATTAGCAAAAAGAGCGGAGCAGATTGAGGACAT
AAACAATACGGGAACCGAGTCCGCATCAGAGGAAGGAGATGACTCACTACTTATAACAGTGGTACCTGCC
AAATCATACAAAACACCTGGAAAAACAAAGGATCCTGAGGACCTGGACAGAGAAGAAGGAAATGGGAGAA
CCAACCATGAAGAAGATAAAATGAGATATGAAGAAGAGTGCCGAGTTCTCAAAGAAGCAAAATGTCTTTC
ATTAGTCATGGATGATGAAACAGAGGCCAAAAAAGAATCACATTTTCCTGGAAAATTGAAATCAACTTTT
GAAGAACTGGAACGACAAAGACAAGAAAATCGCAAGAAGCAAGCGGAAGAGGAAGCGAGACGACGCTTAG
AAGAAGAGAGACGTTCCTTTGAGGAGGCGAGAAGGCACATGGTAAATGAGGAGGATGAAAACCAAGATAG
AGAAACAGTTTTTAAAGAGTACCGCCCAGGAAAACTCAAACTCAGTTTTGAGGAAATAGAAAGGCAAAGG
AGAGAAGACGAAAAACGAAAAGCAGAGGAGGAGGCCCGAAGGAGAATAGAGGAAGAGAAGGCGGCATTTG
CTGAAGCAAGGAGAAGCATGGTATTAGATGATGATTCCCCAGAGATTTATAAAACAGTGTCTCAAGAATC
TCTTACTCCTGGAAAACTAGAAATTAATTTTGAACAATTATTAAGACAAAAAATGGAAGAAGAAAGACGA
CGAACAGAGGAAGAACGCAGGCATAAACTAGAAATGGAGAAACAGGAATTTGAACAACTGAGACAAGAAA
TGGGAAAGGAAGAAGAAGAAAATGAAAGCTTTGGGTTGAGTAGAGAATATGAAGAATTAATTAAATTAAA
AAGGAGTGGCTCAATTCAAGCTAAAAATCTAAAAAGCAAGTTTGAAAAAATTGGACAATTGTCTGAAAAA
GAAGTACAGAAAAAGATAGAAGAAGAGCGAGCAAAAAGGCGAGCAATTGACCTTGAAATCAAAGAGCGAG
AAGCAGAAAACTTCCATGAGGACGATGATGTTGATGTAAGGCCTGCAAAGAAGAGTGAGTCTCCTTTTAC
TCATAAGGTGAACATGAAAGCCAGGTTTGAACAAATGGCAAAGGCAAGAGAAGAGGAAGAACAAAGAAGA
ATTGAAGAACAAAAGTTACTACGAATGCAGTTTGAACAGAAAGAAATCGATGCGGCATTACAGAAGAAAA
GAGAAGATGAGGAGGAAGAAGAAGGTAGCATTGTTAATGGCTCCACTACTGAAGATGAAGAGCAAACCAG
ATCAGGAGCTCCATGGTTCAAAAAGCCTTTAAGAAATACCTCAGTTGTAGACAGTGAGCCAGTCAGATTT
ACTGTTAAAGTAACAGGAGAACCCAAGCCGGAAATTACATGGTGGTTTGAAGGAGAAATACTGCAGGATG
GAGAAGACTATCAGTACATCGAAAGAGGTGAAACTTACTGCCTGTATTTACCGGAAACCTTCCCAGAAGA
TGGAGGAGAGTACATGTGTAAGGCAGTCAACAATAAAGGCTCAGCAGCGAGCACCTGCATTCTTACCATT
GAAATGGATGACTACGGTGGCGGTGGCTCGGGCGGTGGTGGGTCGATGGTGAGCAAGGGCGAGGAGCTGT
TCACCGGGGTGGTGCCCATCCTGGTCGAGCTGGACGGCGACGTAAACGGCCACAAGTTCAGCGTGTCCGG
CGAGGGCGAGGGCGATGCCACCTACGGCAAGCTGACCCTGAAGTTCATCTGCACCACCGGCAAGCTGCCC
GTGCCCTGGCCCACCCTCGTGACCACCCTGACCTACGGCGTGCAGTGCTTCAGCCGCTACCCCGACCACA
TGAAGCAGCACGACTTCTTCAAGTCCGCCATGCCCGAAGGCTACGTCCAGGAGCGCACCATCTTCTTCAA
GGACGACGGCAACTACAAGACCCGCGCCGAGGTGAAGTTCGAGGGCGACACCCTGGTGAACCGCATCGAG
CTGAAGGGCATCGACTTCAAGGAGGACGGCAACATCCTGGGGCACAAGCTGGAGTACAACTACAACAGCC
ACAACGTCTATATCATGGCCGACAAGCAGAAGAACGGCATCAAGGTGAACTTCAAGATCCGCCACAACAT
CGAGGACGGCAGCGTGCAGCTCGCCGACCACTACCAGCAGAACACCCCCATCGGCGACGGCCCCGTGCTG
CTGCCCGACAACCACTACCTGAGCACCCAGTCCGCCCTGAGCAAAGACCCCAACGAGAAGCGCGATCACA
TGGTCCTGCTGGAGTTCGTGACCGCCGCCGGGATCACTCTCGGCATGGACGAGCTGTACAAGTAATAAGC
TCGCGTGGTACCTCTAGAGTCGACCCGGGCGGCCTCGAGGACGGGGTGAACTACGCCTGAGGATCCGATC
TTTTTCCCTCTGCCAAAAATTATGGGGACATCATGAAGCCCCTTGAGCATCTGACTTCTGGCTAATAAAG
GAAATTTATTTTCATTGCAATAGTGTGTTGGAATTTTTTGTGTCTCTCACTCGGAAGCAATTCGTTGATC
TGAATTTCGACCACCCATAATACCCATTACCCTGGTAGATAAGTAGCATGGCGGGTTAATCATTAACTAC
AAGGAACCCCTAGTGATGGAGTTGGCCACTCCCTCTCTGCGCGCTCGCTCGCTCACTGAGGCCGGGCGAC
CAAAGGTCGCCCGACGCCCGGGCTTTGCCCGGGCGGCCTCAGTGAGCGAGCGAGCGCGCAGCCTTAATTA
ACCTAATTCACTGGCCGTCGTTTTACAACGTCGTGACTGGGAAAACCCTGGCGTTACCCAACTTAATCGC
CTTGCAGCACATCCCCCTTTCGCCAGCTGGCGTAATAGCGAAGAGGCCCGCACCGATCGCCCTTCCCAAC
AGTTGCGCAGCCTGAATGGCGAATGGG
[124 nt withheld, positions 4368-4491]
C
[91 nt withheld, positions 4493-4583]
A
[49 nt withheld, positions 4585-4633]
CCTTTGACGTTGGAGTCCACGTTCTTT
[37 nt withheld, positions 4661-4697]
ACCCTATCTCGGTCTATTCTTTTGATTTATAAGGGATTTTGCCGATTTCGGCCTATTGGTTAAAAAATGA
GCTGATTTAACAAAAATTTAACGCGAATTTTAACAAAATATTAACGCTTACAATTTAGGTGGCACTTTTC
GGGGAAATGTGCGCGGAACCCCTATTTGTTTATTTTTCTAAATACATTCAAATATGTATCCGCTCATGAG
ACAATAACCCTGATAAATGCTTCAATAATATTGAAAAAGGAAGAGTATGAGTATTCAACATTTCCGTGTC
GCCCTTATTCCCTTTTTTGCGGCATTTTGCCTTCCTGTTTTTGCTCACCCAGAAACGCTGGTGAAAGTAA
AAGATGCTGAAGATCAGTTGGGTGCACGAGTGGGTTACATCGAACTGGATCTCAACAGCGGTAAGATCCT
TGAGAGTTTTCGCCCCGAAGAACGTTTTCCAATGATGAGCACTTTTAAAGTTCTGCTATGTGGCGCGGTA
TTATCCCGTATTGACGCCGGGCAAGAGCAACTCGGTCGCCGCATACACTATTCTCAGAATGACTTGGTTG
AGTACTCACCAGTCACAGAAAAGCATCTTACGGATGGCATGACAGTAAGAGAATTATGCAGTGCTGCCAT
AACCATGAGTGATAACACTGCGGCCAACTTACTTCTGACAACGATCGGAGGACCGAAGGAGCTAACCGCT
TTTTTGCACAACATGGGGGATCATGTAACTCGCCTTGATCGTTGGGAACCGGAGCTGAATGAAGCCATAC
CAAACGACGAGCGTGACACCACGATGCCTGTAGCAATGGCAACAACGTTGCGCAAACTATTAACTGGCGA
ACTACTTACTCTAGCTTCCCGGCAACAATTAATAGACTGGATGGAGGCGGATAAAGTTGCAGGACCACTT
CTGCGCTCGGCCCTTCCGGCTGGCTGGTTTATTGCTGATAAATCTGGAGCCGGTGAGCGTGGGTCTCGCG
GTATCATTGCAGCACTGGGGCCAGATGGTAAGCCCTCCCGTATCGTAGTTATCTACACGACGGGGAGTCA
GGCAACTATGGATGAACGAAATAGACAGATCGCTGAGATAGGTGCCTCACTGATTAAGCATTGGTAACTG
TCAGACCAAGTTTACTCATATATACTTTAGATTGATTTAAAACTTCATTTTTAATTTAAAAGGATCTAGG
TGAAGATCCTTTTTGATAATCTCATGACCAAAATCCCTTAACGTGAGTTTTCGTTCCACTGAGCGTCAGA
CCCCGTAGAAAAGATCAAAGGATCTTCTTGAGATCCTTTTTTTCTGCGCGTAATCTGCTGCTTGCAAACA
AAAAAACCACCGCTACCAGCGGTGGTTTGTTTGCCGGATCAAGAGCTACCAACTCTTTTTCCGAAGGTAA
CTGGCTTCAGCAGAGCGCAGATACCAAATACTGTTCTTCTAGTGTAGCCGTAGTTAGGCCACCACTTCAA
GAACTCTGTAGCACCGCCTACATACCTCGCTCTGCTAATCCTGTTACCAGTGGCTGCTGCCAGTGGCGAT
AAGTCGTGTCTTACCGGGTTGGACTCAAGACGATAGTTACCGGATAAGGCGCAGCGGTCGGGCTGAACGG
GGGGTTCGTGCACACAGCCCAGCTTGGAGCGAACGACCTACACCGAACTGAGATACCTACAGCGTGAGCT
ATGAGAAAGCGCCACGCTTCCCGAAGGGAGAAAGGCGGACAGGTATCCGGTAAGCGGCAGGGTCGGAACA
GGAGAGCGCACGAGGGAGCTTCCAGGGGGAAACGCCTGGTATCTTTATAGTCCTGTCGGGTTTCGCCACC
TCTGACTTGAGCGTCGATTTTTGTGATGCTCGTCAGGGGGGCGGAGCCTATGGAAAAACGCCAGCAACGC
GGCCTTTTTACGGTTCCTGGCCTTTTGCTGGCCTTTTGCTCACATGTTCTTTCCTGCGTTATCCCCTGAT
TCTGTGGATAACCGTATTACCGCCTTTGAGTGAGCTGATACCGCTCGCCGCAGCCGAACGACCGAGCGCA
GCGAGTCAGTGAGCGAGGAAGCGGAAGAGCGCCCAATACGCAAACCGCCTCTCCCCGCGCGTTGGCCGAT
TCATTAATGCAGCTGGCACGACAGGTTTCCCGACTGGAAAGCGGGCAGTGAGCGCAACGCAATTAATGTG
AGTTAGCTCACTCATTAGGCACCCCAGGCTTTACACTTTATGCTTCCGGCTCGTATGTTGTGTGGAATTG
TGAGCGGATAACAATTTCACACAGGAAACAGCTATGACCATGATTACGCCAGATTTAATTAAGGCCTTAA
TTAGG
