Features (pLannotate 1.2.2; 17 found; start..end, strand, type, name):
    214..233     -  misc_feature   MCS (fragment): pBluescript multiple cloning site
    772..904     +  intron         chimeric intron: chimera between introns from human β-globin and immunoglobulin heavy chain genes
    949..967     +  promoter       T7 promoter: promoter for bacteriophage T7 RNA polymerase
   1220..3025    +  CDS            Nexn: NEXN_MOUSE - Experimental evidence at protein level: Swiss-Prot protein existence level 1. Involved in regulating cell migration through association with the actin cytoskeleton. Has an essential role in the maintenance of Z line and sarcomere integrity. From Mus musculus (Mouse).
   3071..3790    +  CDS            EGFP: the original enhanced GFP (Yang et al., 1996) mammalian codon-optimized
   3929..3984    +  polyA_signal   β-globin poly(A) signal: rabbit β-globin polyadenylation signal (Gil and Proudfoot, 1987)
   4077..4207    +  repeat_region  AAV2 ITR (fragment): inverted terminal repeat of adeno-associated virus serotype 2 inverted
   4221..4378    +  CDS            lacZα (fragment): LacZα fragment of β-galactosidase; lacZ fragment
   4383..4811    +  rep_origin     f1 ori (sequence partly withheld): f1 bacteriophage origin of replication; arrow indicates direction of (+) strand synthesis
   4864..4968    +  promoter       AmpR promoter: bla
   4969..5829    +  CDS            AmpR: β-lactamase; bla; confers resistance to ampicillin, carbenicillin, and related antibiotics
   6000..6588    +  rep_origin     ori: high-copy-number ColE1/pMB1/pBR322/pUC origin of replication
   6771..6863    +  CDS            lacI (fragment): lac repressor; lacI; The lac repressor binds to the lac operator to inhibit transcription in E. coli. This inhibition can be relieved by adding lactose or isopropyl-β-D-thiogalactopyranoside (IPTG).
   6876..6897    +  protein_bind   CAP binding site: CAP binding activates transcription in the presence of cAMP. E. coli catabolite activator protein
   6912..6942    +  promoter       lac promoter: promoter for the E. coli lac operon
   6950..6966    +  protein_bind   lac operator: The lac repressor binds to the lac operator to inhibit transcription in E. coli. This inhibition can be relieved by adding lactose or isopropyl-β-D-thiogalactopyranoside (IPTG). lac repressor encoded by lacI
   7027..130     -  repeat_region  AAV2 ITR (fragment) (across the origin): inverted terminal repeat of adeno-associated virus serotype 2 inverted
>Addgene plasmid #216835 | pAAV-cTNT-NEXN-GFP | addgene full sequence | sequence record 429377 | Addgene NGS Result
CTGCGCGCTCGCTCGCTCACTGAGGCCGCCCGGGCAAAGCCCGGGCGTCGGGCGACCTTTGGTCGCCCGG
CCTCAGTGAGCGAGCGAGCGCGCAGAGAGGGAGTGGCCAACTCCATCACTAGGGGTTCCTTGTAGTTAAT
GATTAACCCGCCATGCTACTTATCTACCAGGGTAATGGGGATCCTCTAGAACTATAGCTAGAATTCGCCC
TTACGGGCCCCCCCTCGAGGTCGGGATAAAAGCAGTCTGGGCTTTCACATGACAGCATCTGGGGCTGCGG
CAGAGGGTCGGGTCCGAAGCGCTGCCTTATCAGCGTCCCCAGCCCTGGGAGGTGACAGCTGGCTGGCTTG
TGTCAGCCCCTCGGGCACTCACGTATCTCCGTCCGACGGGTTTAAAATAGCAAAACTCTGAGGCCACACA
ATAGCTTGGGCTTATATGGGCTCCTGTGGGGGAAGGGGGAGCACGGAGGGGGCCGGGGCCGCTGCTGCCA
AAATAGCAGCTCACAAGTGTTGCATTCCTCTCTGGGCGCCGGGCACATTCCTGCTGGCTCTGCCCGCCCC
GGGGTGGGCGCCGGGGGGACCTTAAAGCCTCTGCCCCCCAAGGAGCCCTTCCCAGACAGCCGCCGGCACC
CACCGCTCCGTGGGACGATCCCCGAAGCTCTAGAGCTTTATTGCGGTAGTTTATCACAGTTAAATTGCTA
ACGCAGTCAGTGCTTCTGACACAACAGTCTCGAACTTAAGCTGCAGAAGTTGGTCGTGAGGCACTGGGCA
GGTAAGTATCAAGGTTACAAGACAGGTTTAAGGAGACCAATAGAAACTGGGCTTGTCGAGACAGAGAAGA
CTCTTGCGTTTCTGATAGGCACCTATTGGTCTTACTGACATCCACTTTGCCTTTCTCTCCACAGGTGTCC
ACTCCCAGTTCAATTACAGCTCTTAAGGCTAGAGTACTTAATACGACTCACTATAGGCTAGCCTCGAGAA
GCGGCCGCACTACTCCGCGGACTACTACTAGTATGAATGACGTTTCGCAAAAGGCAGAGATTCTGCTTTC
CTCATGTAAACCTGTCCCTAAGTCCTATGTGCCAAAGCTTGGCAAGGGAGATGTAAAGGACAAGTTTGAA
GCCATGCAGAGGGCCAGGGAAGAAAGAAATCAAAGGCGATCTAGAGACGAAAAGCAAAGAAGAAAAGAAC
AATATATTAGAGAGAGAGAATGGAACAGGAGAAAGCAGGAGATTAAAGAAATGCTTGCTTCTGATGATGA
GGAAGAAAGTTCTCCTAAAATAGAAAAGGCTTATGTCCCAAAGCTAACAGGGACAGTTAAAGGTAAATTC
GATGAAATGGAGAAACACAGACAGGAAGAACAAAGAAAGAGAACAGAAGAAGAAAGAAAACGCAGAATTG
AGCAGGATCTGTTAGAAAAGAGGAAAATACAGCGCGAATTAGCAAAAAGAGCGGAGCAGATTGAGGACAT
AAACAATACGGGAACCGAGTCCGCATCAGAGGAAGGAGATGACTCACTACTTATAACAGTGGTACCTGCC
AAATCATACAAAACACCTGGAAAAACAAAGGATCCTGAGGACCTGGACAGAGAAGAAGGAAATGGGAGAA
CCAACCATGAAGAAGATAAAATGAGATATGAAGAAGAGTGCCGAGTTCTCAAAGAAGCAAAATGTCTTTC
ATTAGTCATGGATGATGAAACAGAGGCCAAAAAAGAATCACATTTTCCTGGAAAATTGAAATCAACTTTT
GAAGAACTGGAACGACAAAGACAAGAAAATCGCAAGAAGCAAGCGGAAGAGGAAGCGAGACGACGCTTAG
AAGAAGAGAGACGTTCCTTTGAGGAGGCGAGAAGGCACATGGTAAATGAGGAGGATGAAAACCAAGATAG
AGAAACAGTTTTTAAAGAGTACCGCCCAGGAAAACTCAAACTCAGTTTTGAGGAAATAGAAAGGCAAAGG
AGAGAAGACGAAAAACGAAAAGCAGAGGAGGAGGCCCGAAGGAGAATAGAGGAAGAGAAGGCGGCATTTG
CTGAAGCAAGGAGAAGCATGGTATTAGATGATGATTCCCCAGAGATTTATAAAACAGTGTCTCAAGAATC
TCTTACTCCTGGAAAACTAGAAATTAATTTTGAACAATTATTAAGACAAAAAATGGAAGAAGAAAGACGA
CGAACAGAGGAAGAACGCAGGCATAAACTAGAAATGGAGAAACAGGAATTTGAACAACTGAGACAAGAAA
TGGGAAAGGAAGAAGAAGAAAATGAAAGCTTTGGGTTGAGTAGAGAATATGAAGAATTAATTAAATTAAA
AAGGAGTGGCTCAATTCAAGCTAAAAATCTAAAAAGCAAGTTTGAAAAAATTGGACAATTGTCTGAAAAA
GAAGTACAGAAAAAGATAGAAGAAGAGCGAGCAAAAAGGCGAGCAATTGACCTTGAAATCAAAGAGCGAG
AAGCAGAAAACTTCCATGAGGACGATGATGTTGATGTAAGGCCTGCAAAGAAGAGTGAGTCTCCTTTTAC
TCATAAGGTGAACATGAAAGCCAGGTTTGAACAAATGGCAAAGGCAAGAGAAGAGGAAGAACAAAGAAGA
ATTGAAGAACAAAAGTTACTACGAATGCAGTTTGAACAGAAAGAAATCGATGCGGCATTACAGAAGAAAA
GAGAAGATGAGGAGGAAGAAGAAGGTAGCATTGTTAATGGCTCCACTACTGAAGATGAAGAGCAAACCAG
ATCAGGAGCTCCATGGTTCAAAAAGCCTTTAAGAAATACCTCAGTTGTAGACAGTGAGCCAGTCAGATTT
ACTGTTAAAGTAACAGGAGAACCCAAGCCGGAAATTACATGGTGGTTTGAAGGAGAAATACTGCAGGATG
GAGAAGACTATCAGTACATCGAAAGAGGTGAAACTTACTGCCTGTATTTACCGGAAACCTTCCCAGAAGA
TGGAGGAGAGTACATGTGTAAGGCAGTCAACAATAAAGGCTCAGCAGCGAGCACCTGCATTCTTACCATT
GAAATGGATGACTACGGTGGCGGTGGCTCGGGCGGTGGTGGGTCGGGCGGTGGTGGGTCGATGGTGAGCA
AGGGCGAGGAGCTGTTCACCGGGGTGGTGCCCATCCTGGTCGAGCTGGACGGCGACGTAAACGGCCACAA
GTTCAGCGTGTCCGGCGAGGGCGAGGGCGATGCCACCTACGGCAAGCTGACCCTGAAGTTCATCTGCACC
ACCGGCAAGCTGCCCGTGCCCTGGCCCACCCTCGTGACCACCCTGACCTACGGCGTGCAGTGCTTCAGCC
GCTACCCCGACCACATGAAGCAGCACGACTTCTTCAAGTCCGCCATGCCCGAAGGCTACGTCCAGGAGCG
CACCATCTTCTTCAAGGACGACGGCAACTACAAGACCCGCGCCGAGGTGAAGTTCGAGGGCGACACCCTG
GTGAACCGCATCGAGCTGAAGGGCATCGACTTCAAGGAGGACGGCAACATCCTGGGGCACAAGCTGGAGT
ACAACTACAACAGCCACAACGTCTATATCATGGCCGACAAGCAGAAGAACGGCATCAAGGTGAACTTCAA
GATCCGCCACAACATCGAGGACGGCAGCGTGCAGCTCGCCGACCACTACCAGCAGAACACCCCCATCGGC
GACGGCCCCGTGCTGCTGCCCGACAACCACTACCTGAGCACCCAGTCCGCCCTGAGCAAAGACCCCAACG
AGAAGCGCGATCACATGGTCCTGCTGGAGTTCGTGACCGCCGCCGGGATCACTCTCGGCATGGACGAGCT
GTACAAGTAATAAGCTCGCGTGGTACCTCTAGAGTCGACCCGGGCGGCCTCGAGGACGGGGTGAACTACG
CCTGAGGATCCGATCTTTTTCCCTCTGCCAAAAATTATGGGGACATCATGAAGCCCCTTGAGCATCTGAC
TTCTGGCTAATAAAGGAAATTTATTTTCATTGCAATAGTGTGTTGGAATTTTTTGTGTCTCTCACTCGGA
AGCAATTCGTTGATCTGAATTTCGACCACCCATAATACCCATTACCCTGGTAGATAAGTAGCATGGCGGG
TTAATCATTAACTACAAGGAACCCCTAGTGATGGAGTTGGCCACTCCCTCTCTGCGCGCTCGCTCGCTCA
CTGAGGCCGGGCGACCAAAGGTCGCCCGACGCCCGGGCTTTGCCCGGGCGGCCTCAGTGAGCGAGCGAGC
GCGCAGCCTTAATTAACCTAATTCACTGGCCGTCGTTTTACAACGTCGTGACTGGGAAAACCCTGGCGTT
ACCCAACTTAATCGCCTTGCAGCACATCCCCCTTTCGCCAGCTGGCGTAATAGCGAAGAGGCCCGCACCG
ATCGCCCTTCCCAACAGTTGCGCAGCCTGAATGGCGAATGGG
[124 nt withheld, positions 4383-4506]
C
[91 nt withheld, positions 4508-4598]
A
[49 nt withheld, positions 4600-4648]
CCTTTGACGTTGGAGTCCACGTTCTTT
[37 nt withheld, positions 4676-4712]
ACCCTATCTCGGTCTATTCTTTTGATTTATAAGGGATTTTGCCGATTTCGGCCTATTGGTTAAAAAATGA
GCTGATTTAACAAAAATTTAACGCGAATTTTAACAAAATATTAACGCTTACAATTTAGGTGGCACTTTTC
GGGGAAATGTGCGCGGAACCCCTATTTGTTTATTTTTCTAAATACATTCAAATATGTATCCGCTCATGAG
ACAATAACCCTGATAAATGCTTCAATAATATTGAAAAAGGAAGAGTATGAGTATTCAACATTTCCGTGTC
GCCCTTATTCCCTTTTTTGCGGCATTTTGCCTTCCTGTTTTTGCTCACCCAGAAACGCTGGTGAAAGTAA
AAGATGCTGAAGATCAGTTGGGTGCACGAGTGGGTTACATCGAACTGGATCTCAACAGCGGTAAGATCCT
TGAGAGTTTTCGCCCCGAAGAACGTTTTCCAATGATGAGCACTTTTAAAGTTCTGCTATGTGGCGCGGTA
TTATCCCGTATTGACGCCGGGCAAGAGCAACTCGGTCGCCGCATACACTATTCTCAGAATGACTTGGTTG
AGTACTCACCAGTCACAGAAAAGCATCTTACGGATGGCATGACAGTAAGAGAATTATGCAGTGCTGCCAT
AACCATGAGTGATAACACTGCGGCCAACTTACTTCTGACAACGATCGGAGGACCGAAGGAGCTAACCGCT
TTTTTGCACAACATGGGGGATCATGTAACTCGCCTTGATCGTTGGGAACCGGAGCTGAATGAAGCCATAC
CAAACGACGAGCGTGACACCACGATGCCTGTAGCAATGGCAACAACGTTGCGCAAACTATTAACTGGCGA
ACTACTTACTCTAGCTTCCCGGCAACAATTAATAGACTGGATGGAGGCGGATAAAGTTGCAGGACCACTT
CTGCGCTCGGCCCTTCCGGCTGGCTGGTTTATTGCTGATAAATCTGGAGCCGGTGAGCGTGGGTCTCGCG
GTATCATTGCAGCACTGGGGCCAGATGGTAAGCCCTCCCGTATCGTAGTTATCTACACGACGGGGAGTCA
GGCAACTATGGATGAACGAAATAGACAGATCGCTGAGATAGGTGCCTCACTGATTAAGCATTGGTAACTG
TCAGACCAAGTTTACTCATATATACTTTAGATTGATTTAAAACTTCATTTTTAATTTAAAAGGATCTAGG
TGAAGATCCTTTTTGATAATCTCATGACCAAAATCCCTTAACGTGAGTTTTCGTTCCACTGAGCGTCAGA
CCCCGTAGAAAAGATCAAAGGATCTTCTTGAGATCCTTTTTTTCTGCGCGTAATCTGCTGCTTGCAAACA
AAAAAACCACCGCTACCAGCGGTGGTTTGTTTGCCGGATCAAGAGCTACCAACTCTTTTTCCGAAGGTAA
CTGGCTTCAGCAGAGCGCAGATACCAAATACTGTTCTTCTAGTGTAGCCGTAGTTAGGCCACCACTTCAA
GAACTCTGTAGCACCGCCTACATACCTCGCTCTGCTAATCCTGTTACCAGTGGCTGCTGCCAGTGGCGAT
AAGTCGTGTCTTACCGGGTTGGACTCAAGACGATAGTTACCGGATAAGGCGCAGCGGTCGGGCTGAACGG
GGGGTTCGTGCACACAGCCCAGCTTGGAGCGAACGACCTACACCGAACTGAGATACCTACAGCGTGAGCT
ATGAGAAAGCGCCACGCTTCCCGAAGGGAGAAAGGCGGACAGGTATCCGGTAAGCGGCAGGGTCGGAACA
GGAGAGCGCACGAGGGAGCTTCCAGGGGGAAACGCCTGGTATCTTTATAGTCCTGTCGGGTTTCGCCACC
TCTGACTTGAGCGTCGATTTTTGTGATGCTCGTCAGGGGGGCGGAGCCTATGGAAAAACGCCAGCAACGC
GGCCTTTTTACGGTTCCTGGCCTTTTGCTGGCCTTTTGCTCACATGTTCTTTCCTGCGTTATCCCCTGAT
TCTGTGGATAACCGTATTACCGCCTTTGAGTGAGCTGATACCGCTCGCCGCAGCCGAACGACCGAGCGCA
GCGAGTCAGTGAGCGAGGAAGCGGAAGAGCGCCCAATACGCAAACCGCCTCTCCCCGCGCGTTGGCCGAT
TCATTAATGCAGCTGGCACGACAGGTTTCCCGACTGGAAAGCGGGCAGTGAGCGCAACGCAATTAATGTG
AGTTAGCTCACTCATTAGGCACCCCAGGCTTTACACTTTATGCTTCCGGCTCGTATGTTGTGTGGAATTG
TGAGCGGATAACAATTTCACACAGGAAACAGCTATGACCATGATTACGCCAGATTTAATTAAGGCCTTAA
TTAGG
